Addgene plasmid #112744: pLJM1 Raptor GFP
Purpose: express Raptor-GFP
Depositing lab: Roberto Zoncu. Depositing organization: University of California, Berkeley. Publication: A nutrient-induced affinity switch controls mTORC1 activation by its Rag GTPase-Ragulator lysosomal scaffold. Lawrence RE, Cho KF, Rappold R, Thrun A, Tofaute M, Kim DJ, Moldavski O, Hurley JH, Zoncu R. Nat Cell Biol. 2018 Sep;20(9):1052-1063. doi: 10.1038/s41556-018-0148-6. Epub 2018 Jul 30. PubMed 30061680.
Backbone
  Vector backbone: pLJM1
  Vector type: Lentiviral
  Selectable markers: Puromycin
Growth in bacteria
  Bacterial resistance: Ampicillin, 100 μg/mL
  Growth temperature: 30°C
  Growth strain: NEB Stable
  Copy number: High Copy
Gene/Insert
  Gene/Insert name: Raptor-GFP
  Species: H. sapiens (human)
  Entrez Gene: RPTOR (a.k.a. KOG1, Mip1)
  Tag / fusion protein: eGFP (C terminal on insert)
  Cloning method: Restriction Enzyme; 5′ cloning site Unknown (unknown if destroyed); 3′ cloning site Unknown (unknown if destroyed)
Terms and licenses: Academic/Nonprofit Terms; Industry Terms: Not Available to Industry
How to cite: pLJM1 Raptor GFP was a gift from Roberto Zoncu (Addgene plasmid # 112744 ; http://n2t.net/addgene:112744 ; RRID:Addgene_112744)
