[The description below was written by a language model from this plasmid's Addgene catalogue record and pLannotate feature annotations shown in this document.]
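Description:
pLJM1 Raptor GFP is a lentiviral expression plasmid of about 12.1 kb, built on the pLJM1 backbone, for producing human Raptor (RPTOR) fused at its C terminus to EGFP in mammalian cells. It is maintained in E. coli through a high-copy ColE1/pUC-type origin and an ampicillin resistance gene (β-lactamase). An f1 origin, an SV40 origin, and remnants of the lac region with flanking T3 and T7 promoters are carried over from the parental vector.

The transfer cassette has a third-generation, self-inactivating layout. An RSV promoter drives a truncated HIV-1 5' LTR to generate the genomic RNA in packaging cells. This is followed by the Ψ packaging signal with a gag fragment and by the Rev response element for Rev-dependent nuclear export. The cassette ends in a ΔU3 3' LTR, which inactivates LTR promoter activity after integration, and an SV40 polyadenylation signal lies downstream of it. Inside the provirus, a residual U6 promoter fragment precedes a CMV enhancer/promoter that drives the RPTOR coding sequence. A short multiple-cloning-site remnant joins RPTOR to EGFP; the restriction sites used for cloning are not recorded. Downstream lie the cPPT/CTS element, which aids nuclear import of the viral genome, and a human PGK promoter driving puromycin N-acetyltransferase, so transduced cells can be selected with puromycin.

Raptor is the scaffolding subunit of mTORC1 that recruits substrates to the kinase. The stated purpose is simply to express Raptor-GFP. The fluorescent fusion suits stable expression and live imaging of mTORC1 localisation, consistent with the associated study of nutrient-regulated mTORC1 recruitment to the lysosomal Rag GTPase–Ragulator scaffold.
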