Features (pLannotate 1.2.2; 30 found; start..end, strand, type, name):
      1..589     +  rep_origin     ori: high-copy-number ColE1/pMB1/pBR322/pUC origin of replication
    772..864     +  CDS            lacI (fragment): lac repressor; lacI; The lac repressor binds to the lac operator to inhibit transcription in E. coli. This inhibition can be relieved by adding lactose or isopropyl-β-D-thiogalactopyranoside (IPTG).
    877..898     +  protein_bind   CAP binding site: CAP binding activates transcription in the presence of cAMP. E. coli catabolite activator protein
    913..943     +  promoter       lac promoter: promoter for the E. coli lac operon
    947..969     +  protein_bind   lac operator (fragment): The lac repressor binds to the lac operator to inhibit transcription in E. coli. This inhibition can be relieved by adding lactose or isopropyl-β-D-thiogalactopyranoside (IPTG). lac repressor encoded by lacI
   1012..1030    +  promoter       T3 promoter: promoter for bacteriophage T3 RNA polymerase
   1058..1284    +  promoter       RSV promoter: Rous sarcoma virus enhancer/promoter
   1285..1465    +  LTR            5' LTR (truncated): truncated 5' long terminal repeat (LTR) from HIV-1
   1512..1637    +  misc_feature   HIV-1 Ψ: packaging signal of human immunodeficiency virus type 1
   1621..1984    +  CDS            HIV-1 gag (fragment): gag protein from human immunodeficiency virus 1; gag
   2130..2363    +  misc_feature   RRE: The Rev response element (RRE) of HIV-1 allows for Rev-dependent mRNA export from the nucleus to the cytoplasm.
   2740..2840    +  CDS            Rev (fragment): human immunodeficiency virus 1 (HIV-1) Rev protein; rev; enhances nuclear export of unspliced and incompletely spliced viral mRNAs
   2890..3073    +  promoter       U6 promoter (fragment): RNA polymerase III promoter for human U6 snRNA
   3064..3198    +  enhancer       CMV enhancer (fragment): human cytomegalovirus immediate early enhancer; contains an 18-bp deletion relative to the standard CMV enhancer
   3199..3402    +  promoter       CMV promoter: human cytomegalovirus (CMV) immediate early promoter
   3437..7441    +  CDS            RPTOR: RPTOR_HUMAN - Also known as KIAA1303, RAPTOR. Experimental evidence at protein level: Swiss-Prot protein existence level 1. Involved in the control of the mammalian target of rapamycin complex 1 (mTORC1) activity which regulates cell growth and survival, and autophagy in response to nutrient and hormonal signals; functions as a scaffold for recruiting mTORC1 substrates. mTORC1 is activated in response to growth factors or amino acids. Growth factor-stimulated mTORC1 activation involves a AKT1-mediated phosphorylation of TSC1- TSC2, which leads to the activation of the RHEB GTPase that potently
   7448..7479    +  misc_feature   MCS (fragment): multiple cloning site
   7493..8212    +  CDS            EGFP: the original enhanced GFP (Yang et al., 1996) mammalian codon-optimized
   8254..8371    +  misc_feature   cPPT/CTS: central polypurine tract and central termination sequence of HIV-1
   8420..8930    +  promoter       hPGK promoter: human phosphoglycerate kinase 1 promoter
   8952..9551    +  CDS            PuroR: puromycin N-acetyltransferase; pac from Streptomyces alboniger; confers resistance to puromycin
   9594..9677    +  CDS            nef (fragment): NEF_HV1Z2 - Experimental evidence at protein level: Swiss-Prot protein existence level 1. Extracellular Nef protein targets CD4(+) T-lymphocytes for apoptosis by interacting with CXCR4 surface receptors. From Human immunodeficiency virus type 1 group M subtype D (isolate Z2/CDC-Z34) (HIV-1).
   9679..9912    +  LTR            3' LTR (ΔU3): self-inactivating 3' long terminal repeat (LTR) from HIV-1
   9984..10105   +  polyA_signal   SV40 poly(A) signal: SV40 polyadenylation signal
  10145..10280   +  rep_origin     SV40 ori: SV40 origin of replication
  10301..10319   -  promoter       T7 promoter: promoter for bacteriophage T7 RNA polymerase
  10327..10482   +  CDS            lacZα (fragment): LacZα fragment of β-galactosidase; lacZ fragment
  10487..10915   +  rep_origin     f1 ori (sequence partly withheld): f1 bacteriophage origin of replication; arrow indicates direction of (+) strand synthesis
  10968..11072   +  promoter       AmpR promoter: bla
  11073..11933   +  CDS            AmpR: β-lactamase; bla; confers resistance to ampicillin, carbenicillin, and related antibiotics
>Addgene plasmid #112744 | pLJM1 Raptor GFP | addgene full sequence | sequence record 224255 | Addgene NGS Result
TTGAGATCCTTTTTTTCTGCGCGTAATCTGCTGCTTGCAAACAAAAAAACCACCGCTACCAGCGGTGGTT
TGTTTGCCGGATCAAGAGCTACCAACTCTTTTTCCGAAGGTAACTGGCTTCAGCAGAGCGCAGATACCAA
ATACTGTTCTTCTAGTGTAGCCGTAGTTAGGCCACCACTTCAAGAACTCTGTAGCACCGCCTACATACCT
CGCTCTGCTAATCCTGTTACCAGTGGCTGCTGCCAGTGGCGATAAGTCGTGTCTTACCGGGTTGGACTCA
AGACGATAGTTACCGGATAAGGCGCAGCGGTCGGGCTGAACGGGGGGTTCGTGCACACAGCCCAGCTTGG
AGCGAACGACCTACACCGAACTGAGATACCTACAGCGTGAGCTATGAGAAAGCGCCACGCTTCCCGAAGG
GAGAAAGGCGGACAGGTATCCGGTAAGCGGCAGGGTCGGAACAGGAGAGCGCACGAGGGAGCTTCCAGGG
GGAAACGCCTGGTATCTTTATAGTCCTGTCGGGTTTCGCCACCTCTGACTTGAGCGTCGATTTTTGTGAT
GCTCGTCAGGGGGGCGGAGCCTATGGAAAAACGCCAGCAACGCGGCCTTTTTACGGTTCCTGGCCTTTTG
CTGGCCTTTTGCTCACATGTTCTTTCCTGCGTTATCCCCTGATTCTGTGGATAACCGTATTACCGCCTTT
GAGTGAGCTGATACCGCTCGCCGCAGCCGAACGACCGAGCGCAGCGAGTCAGTGAGCGAGGAAGCGGAAG
AGCGCCCAATACGCAAACCGCCTCTCCCCGCGCGTTGGCCGATTCATTAATGCAGCTGGCACGACAGGTT
TCCCGACTGGAAAGCGGGCAGTGAGCGCAACGCAATTAATGTGAGTTAGCTCACTCATTAGGCACCCCAG
GCTTTACACTTTATGCTTCCGGCTCGTATGTTGTGTGGAATTGTGAGCGGATAACAATTTCACACAGGAA
ACAGCTATGACCATGATTACGCCAAGCGCGCAATTAACCCTCACTAAAGGGAACAAAAGCTGGAGCTGCA
AGCTTAATGTAGTCTTATGCAATACTCTTGTAGTCTTGCAACATGGTAACGATGAGTTAGCAACATGCCT
TACAAGGAGAGAAAAAGCACCGTGCATGCCGATTGGTGGAAGTAAGGTGGTACGATCGTGCCTTATTAGG
AAGGCAACAGACGGGTCTGACATGGATTGGACGAACCACTGAATTGCCGCATTGCAGAGATATTGTATTT
AAGTGCCTAGCTCGATACATAAACGGGTCTCTCTGGTTAGACCAGATCTGAGCCTGGGAGCTCTCTGGCT
AACTAGGGAACCCACTGCTTAAGCCTCAATAAAGCTTGCCTTGAGTGCTTCAAGTAGTGTGTGCCCGTCT
GTTGTGTGACTCTGGTAACTAGAGATCCCTCAGACCCTTTTAGTCAGTGTGGAAAATCTCTAGCAGTGGC
GCCCGAACAGGGACTTGAAAGCGAAAGGGAAACCAGAGGAGCTCTCTCGACGCAGGACTCGGCTTGCTGA
AGCGCGCACGGCAAGAGGCGAGGGGCGGCGACTGGTGAGTACGCCAAAAATTTTGACTAGCGGAGGCTAG
AAGGAGAGAGATGGGTGCGAGAGCGTCAGTATTAAGCGGGGGAGAATTAGATCGCGATGGGAAAAAATTC
GGTTAAGGCCAGGGGGAAAGAAAAAATATAAATTAAAACATATAGTATGGGCAAGCAGGGAGCTAGAACG
ATTCGCAGTTAATCCTGGCCTGTTAGAAACATCAGAAGGCTGTAGACAAATACTGGGACAGCTACAACCA
TCCCTTCAGACAGGATCAGAAGAACTTAGATCATTATATAATACAGTAGCAACCCTCTATTGTGTGCATC
AAAGGATAGAGATAAAAGACACCAAGGAAGCTTTAGACAAGATAGAGGAAGAGCAAAACAAAAGTAAGAC
CACCGCACAGCAAGCGGCCGCTGATCTTCAGACCTGGAGGAGGAGATATGAGGGACAATTGGAGAAGTGA
ATTATATAAATATAAAGTAGTAAAAATTGAACCATTAGGAGTAGCACCCACCAAGGCAAAGAGAAGAGTG
GTGCAGAGAGAAAAAAGAGCAGTGGGAATAGGAGCTTTGTTCCTTGGGTTCTTGGGAGCAGCAGGAAGCA
CTATGGGCGCAGCGTCAATGACGCTGACGGTACAGGCCAGACAATTATTGTCTGGTATAGTGCAGCAGCA
GAACAATTTGCTGAGGGCTATTGAGGCGCAACAGCATCTGTTGCAACTCACAGTCTGGGGCATCAAGCAG
CTCCAGGCAAGAATCCTGGCTGTGGAAAGATACCTAAAGGATCAACAGCTCCTGGGGATTTGGGGTTGCT
CTGGAAAACTCATTTGCACCACTGCTGTGCCTTGGAATGCTAGTTGGAGTAATAAATCTCTGGAACAGAT
TTGGAATCACACGACCTGGATGGAGTGGGACAGAGAAATTAACAATTACACAAGCTTAATACACTCCTTA
ATTGAAGAATCGCAAAACCAGCAAGAAAAGAATGAACAAGAATTATTGGAATTAGATAAATGGGCAAGTT
TGTGGAATTGGTTTAACATAACAAATTGGCTGTGGTATATAAAATTATTCATAATGATAGTAGGAGGCTT
GGTAGGTTTAAGAATAGTTTTTGCTGTACTTTCTATAGTGAATAGAGTTAGGCAGGGATATTCACCATTA
TCGTTTCAGACCCACCTCCCAACCCCGAGGGGACCCGACAGGCCCGAAGGAATAGAAGAAGAAGGTGGAG
AGAGAGACAGAGACAGATCCATTCGATTAGTGAACGGATCTCGACGGTATCGATCACGAGACTAGCCTCG
AGCGGCCGCCCCCTTCACCGAGGGCCTATTTCCCATGATTCCTTCATATTTGCATATACGATACAAGGCT
GTTAGAGAGATAATTGGAATTAATTTGACTGTAAACACAAAGATATTAGTACAAAATACGTGACGTAGAA
AGTAATAATTTCTTGGGTAGTTTGCAGTTTTAAAATTATGTTTTAAAATGGACTATCATATGCCAAGTAC
GCCCCCTATTGACGTCAATGACGGTAAATGGCCCGCCTGGCATTATGCCCAGTACATGACCTTATGGGAC
TTTCCTACTTGGCAGTACATCTACGTATTAGTCATCGCTATTACCATGGTGATGCGGTTTTGGCAGTACA
TCAATGGGCGTGGATAGCGGTTTGACTCACGGGGATTTCCAAGTCTCCACCCCATTGACGTCAATGGGAG
TTTGTTTTGGCACCAAAATCAACGGGACTTTCCAAAATGTCGTAACAACTCCGCCCCATTGACGCAAATG
GGCGGTAGGCGTGTACGGTGGGAGGTCTATATAAGCAGAGCTGGTTTAGTGAACCGTCAGATCCGCTAGC
GCCACCATGGAGTCCGAAATGCTGCAATCGCCTCTTCTGGGCCTGGGGGAGGAAGATGAGGCTGATCTTA
CAGACTGGAACCTACCTTTGGCTTTTATGAAAAAGAGGCACTGTGAGAAAATTGAAGGCTCCAAATCCTT
AGCTCAGAGCTGGAGGATGAAGGATCGGATGAAGACAGTCAGTGTTGCCTTAGTTTTGTGCCTGAATGTT
GGTGTGGACCCTCCCGATGTGGTGAAGACCACGCCCTGTGCACGCTTGGAATGCTGGATCGATCCTCTGT
CGATGGGTCCTCAGAAAGCTCTGGAAACCATCGGTGCAAATTTACAGAAGCAGTACGAGAACTGGCAGCC
AAGGGCCCGGTACAAGCAGAGCCTTGACCCAACTGTGGATGAAGTCAAGAAGCTCTGCACGTCCTTACGT
CGCAACGCCAAGGAGGAGCGAGTCCTCTTTCACTACAATGGCCACGGGGTGCCCCGGCCCACAGTCAACG
GGGAGGTCTGGGTCTTCAACAAGAACTACACGCAGTACATCCCTCTGTCCATATATGACCTGCAGACGTG
GATGGGCAGCCCGTCGATCTTCGTCTACGACTGCTCCAATGCTGGCTTGATCGTCAAGTCCTTCAAGCAG
TTCGCACTACAGCGGGAGCAGGAGCTGGAGGTAGCTGCAATCAACCCAAATCACCCTCTTGCTCAGATGC
CTTTGCCTCCGTCGATGAAAAACTGCATCCAGCTGGCAGCCTGCGAGGCCACCGAGCTGCTGCCCATGAT
CCCCGACCTCCCGGCTGACCTATTCACCTCCTGCCTCACCACCCCCATCAAGATCGCCCTGCGCTGGTTT
TGCATGCAGAAATGTGTCAGTCTGGTGCCTGGCGTCACACTGGATTTGATAGAAAAGATCCCTGGCCGCC
TGAACGACAGGAGGACGCCCCTGGGTGAACTGAACTGGATCTTCACAGCCATCACAGACACCATCGCGTG
GAACGTGCTCCCCCGGGATCTCTTCCAAAAGCTCTTCAGACAGGACTTGCTGGTGGCTAGTCTGTTTCGA
AATTTTTTATTGGCGGAAAGGATTATGAGGTCGTATAACTGCACTCCCGTCAGCAGCCCGCGTCTGCCGC
CCACGTACATGCACGCCATGTGGCAAGCCTGGGACCTGGCTGTTGACATCTGTCTGTCTCAGCTGCCGAC
GATCATCGAGGAAGGCACTGCGTTTCGGCACAGCCCGTTCTTCGCCGAGCAGCTGACCGCATTCCAGGTG
TGGCTCACCATGGGCGTGGAGAACCGAAACCCACCCGAACAGCTGCCCATCGTCCTGCAGGTGCTGTTAA
GCCAAGTGCACCGGCTGAGAGCATTGGACTTGCTTGGAAGATTTTTGGACCTGGGTCCCTGGGCAGTGAG
CCTGGCCTTGTCTGTCGGCATCTTCCCCTACGTGCTGAAGCTGCTCCAGAGCTCGGCCCGAGAGCTGCGG
CCACTTCTCGTTTTCATCTGGGCCAAGATCCTCGCAGTGGACAGCTCGTGCCAGGCGGACCTCGTGAAGG
ACAACGGCCACAAGTACTTCCTGTCGGTCCTGGCGGACCCCTACATGCCAGCTGAACACCGGACCATGAC
GGCTTTCATTCTCGCCGTGATCGTCAACAGCTATCACACGGGGCAGGAAGCCTGCCTTCAGGGAAACCTC
ATTGCCATCTGCCTGGAGCAGCTCAACGACCCGCACCCCTTGCTGCGCCAGTGGGTGGCCATCTGCCTCG
GCAGGATCTGGCAGAACTTCGACTCGGCGAGGTGGTGCGGCGTGAGGGACAGCGCTCATGAGAAGCTCTA
CAGCCTCCTCTCCGACCCCATTCCCGAGGTCCGCTGCGCAGCGGTCTTCGCCCTTGGCACGTTCGTGGGC
AACTCTGCAGAGAGGACGGACCACTCCACCACCATCGACCACAACGTGGCCATGATGCTGGCCCAGCTGG
TCAGCGACGGGAGCCCCATGGTCCGGAAGGAGCTGGTGGTGGCTCTGAGTCATCTTGTGGTTCAGTATGA
AAGCAATTTCTGCACCGTGGCCCTGCAGTTCATAGAAGAGGAAAAGAACTACGCCTTGCCTTCTCCAGCA
ACCACAGAGGGAGGGAGTTTGACCCCAGTGCGAGACAGCCCGTGCACCCCCAGACTTCGTTCTGTGAGCT
CCTATGGAAACATCCGTGCTGTCGCCACAGCCAGGAGCCTCAACAAATCTTTGCAGAACCTGAGTTTGAC
AGAGGAATCTGGTGGCGCGGTGGCGTTCTCCCCCGGAAACCTCAGCACCAGCAGCAGCGCCAGCAGCACC
CTGGGCAGCCCCGAGAATGAGGAGCATATCCTGTCCTTCGAGACCATCGACAAGATGCGCCGCGCCAGCT
CCTACTCCTCCCTCAACTCCCTCATCGGAGTTTCCTTTAACAGTGTTTACACTCAGATTTGGAGAGTCCT
GCTGCACCTGGCTGCTGACCCCTATCCAGAGGTCTCGGACGTGGCCATGAAAGTACTCAACAGCATCGCC
TACAAGGCCACCGTGAACGCCCGGCCGCAGCGCGTCCTGGACACCTCCTCCCTCACGCAGTCGGCCCCCG
CCAGCCCCACCAACAAGGGCGTGCACATCCACCAGGCGGGGGGCTCCCCTCCGGCGTCCAGCACCAGCAG
CTCCAGCCTGACCAACGATGTGGCCAAGCAGCCGGTCAGCCGAGACTTGCCTTCTGGCCGGCCGGGCACC
ACAGGCCCCGCTGGGGCGCAGTACACCCCTCACTCCCACCAGTTCCCCCGGACACGGAAGATGTTCGACA
AGGGCCCAGAGCAGACTGCGGACGACGCGGACGATGCTGCTGGACACAAAAGTTTCATCTCCGCCACGGT
GCAGACGGGGTTCTGCGACTGGAGCGCCCGCTATTTTGCCCAGCCCGTCATGAAGATCCCAGAAGAGCAC
GACCTGGAGAGTCAGATCCGCAAGGAGCGGGAGTGGCGGTTCCTGCGAAACAGCCGTGTCAGGAGGCAGG
CCCAGCAAGTCATTCAGAAGGGCATTACGAGATTGGACGACCAAATATTTCTGAACAGGAACCCCGGCGT
CCCCTCTGTGGTGAAATTCCACCCCTTCACGCCGTGCATCGCTGTAGCCGACAAGGACAGCATCTGCTTT
TGGGACTGGGAGAAAGGGGAGAAGCTGGATTATTTCCACAATGGGAACCCTCGGTACACGAGGGTCACTG
CCATGGAGTATCTGAATGGCCAGGACTGCTCGCTTCTGCTGACGGCCACAGACGATGGTGCCATCAGGGT
CTGGAAGAATTTTGCTGATTTGGAAAAGAACCCAGAGATGGTGACCGCGTGGCAGGGGCTCTCGGACATG
CTGCCAACGACGCGAGGAGCTGGGATGGTGGTGGACTGGGAGCAGGAGACCGGCCTCCTCATGAGCTCAG
GAGACGTGCGGATCGTCCGGATCTGGGACACAGACCGTGAGATGAAGGTGCAGGACATCCCTACGGGCGC
AGACAGCTGTGTGACGAGTCTGTCCTGTGATTCCCACCGCTCACTCATCGTGGCTGGCCTCGGTGACGGC
TCCATCCGCGTCTACGACAGAAGGATGGCACTCAGCGAATGCCGCGTCATGACGTACCGGGAGCACACAG
CCTGGGTGGTGAAGGCCTCCCTGCAGAAGCGTCCCGACGGCCACATCGTGAGTGTGAGCGTCAATGGAGA
TGTGCGCATCTTTGATCCCCGGATGCCTGAGTCGGTAAATGTGCTTCAGATCGTGAAGGGGCTGACGGCC
CTGGACATCCACCCCCAGGCGGACCTGATCGCATGTGGCTCCGTCAATCAGTTCACCGCCATCTACAACA
GCAGCGGAGAGCTCATCAACAACATCAAGTACTACGACGGCTTCATGGGCCAGCGGGTCGGCGCCATCAG
CTGCCTGGCCTTCCACCCGCACTGGCCTCACCTGGCCGTGGGAAGCAACGACTACTACATCTCCGTGTAC
TCGGTGGAGAAGCGTGTCAGAGGGATACTGCAGTCGACGGTACCGCGGGCCCGGGATCCACCGGTCGCCA
CCATGGTGAGCAAGGGCGAGGAGCTGTTCACCGGGGTGGTGCCCATCCTGGTCGAGCTGGACGGCGACGT
AAACGGCCACAAGTTCAGCGTGTCCGGCGAGGGCGAGGGCGATGCCACCTACGGCAAGCTGACCCTGAAG
TTCATCTGCACCACCGGCAAGCTGCCCGTGCCCTGGCCCACCCTCGTGACCACCCTGACCTACGGCGTGC
AGTGCTTCAGCCGCTACCCCGACCACATGAAGCAGCACGACTTCTTCAAGTCCGCCATGCCCGAAGGCTA
CGTCCAGGAGCGCACCATCTTCTTCAAGGACGACGGCAACTACAAGACCCGCGCCGAGGTGAAGTTCGAG
GGCGACACCCTGGTGAACCGCATCGAGCTGAAGGGCATCGACTTCAAGGAGGACGGCAACATCCTGGGGC
ACAAGCTGGAGTACAACTACAACAGCCACAACGTCTATATCATGGCCGACAAGCAGAAGAACGGCATCAA
GGTGAACTTCAAGATCCGCCACAACATCGAGGACGGCAGCGTGCAGCTCGCCGACCACTACCAGCAGAAC
ACCCCCATCGGCGACGGCCCCGTGCTGCTGCCCGACAACCACTACCTGAGCACCCAGTCCGCCCTGAGCA
AAGACCCCAACGAGAAGCGCGATCACATGGTCCTGCTGGAGTTCGTGACCGCCGCCGGGATCACTCTCGG
CATGGACGAGCTGTACAAGTAAGAATTCTCGACCTCGAGACAAATGGCAGTATTCATCCACAATTTTAAA
AGAAAAGGGGGGATTGGGGGGTACAGTGCAGGGGAAAGAATAGTAGACATAATAGCAACAGACATACAAA
CTAAAGAATTACAAAAACAAATTACAAAAATTCAAAATTTTCGGGTTTATTACAGGGACAGCAGAGATCC
ACTTTGGCCGCGGCTCGAGGGGGTTGGGGTTGCGCCTTTTCCAAGGCAGCCCTGGGTTTGCGCAGGGACG
CGGCTGCTCTGGGCGTGGTTCCGGGAAACGCAGCGGCGCCGACCCTGGGTCTCGCACATTCTTCACGTCC
GTTCGCAGCGTCACCCGGATCTTCGCCGCTACCCTTGTGGGCCCCCCGGCGACGCTTCCTGCTCCGCCCC
TAAGTCGGGAAGGTTCCTTGCGGTTCGCGGCGTGCCGGACGTGACAAACGGAAGCCGCACGTCTCACTAG
TACCCTCGCAGACGGACAGCGCCAGGGAGCAATGGCAGCGCGCCGACCGCGATGGGCTGTGGCCAATAGC
GGCTGCTCAGCAGGGCGCGCCGAGAGCAGCGGCCGGGAAGGGGCGGTGCGGGAGGCGGGGTGTGGGGCGG
TAGTGTGGGCCCTGTTCCTGCCCGCGCGGTGTTCCGCATTCTGCAAGCCTCCGGAGCGCACGTCGGCAGT
CGGCTCCCTCGTTGACCGAATCACCGACCTCTCTCCCCAGGGGGATCCACCGGAGCTTACCATGACCGAG
TACAAGCCCACGGTGCGCCTCGCCACCCGCGACGACGTCCCCAGGGCCGTACGCACCCTCGCCGCCGCGT
TCGCCGACTACCCCGCCACGCGCCACACCGTCGATCCGGACCGCCACATCGAGCGGGTCACCGAGCTGCA
AGAACTCTTCCTCACGCGCGTCGGGCTCGACATCGGCAAGGTGTGGGTCGCGGACGACGGCGCCGCGGTG
GCGGTCTGGACCACGCCGGAGAGCGTCGAAGCGGGGGCGGTGTTCGCCGAGATCGGCCCGCGCATGGCCG
AGTTGAGCGGTTCCCGGCTGGCCGCGCAGCAACAGATGGAAGGCCTCCTGGCGCCGCACCGGCCCAAGGA
GCCCGCGTGGTTCCTGGCCACCGTCGGCGTCTCGCCCGACCACCAGGGCAAGGGTCTGGGCAGCGCCGTC
GTGCTCCCCGGAGTGGAGGCGGCCGAGCGCGCCGGGGTGCCCGCCTTCCTGGAGACCTCCGCGCCCCGCA
ACCTCCCCTTCTACGAGCGGCTCGGCTTCACCGTCACCGCCGACGTCGAGGTGCCCGAAGGACCGCGCAC
CTGGTGCATGACCCGCAAGCCCGGTGCCTGACGCCCGCCCCACGACCCGCAGCGCCCGACCGAAAGGAGC
GCACGACCCCATGCATCGGTACCTTTAAGACCAATGACTTACAAGGCAGCTGTAGATCTTAGCCACTTTT
TAAAAGAAAAGGGGGGACTGGAAGGGCTAATTCACTCCCAACGAAGACAAGATCTGCTTTTTGCTTGTAC
TGGGTCTCTCTGGTTAGACCAGATCTGAGCCTGGGAGCTCTCTGGCTAACTAGGGAACCCACTGCTTAAG
CCTCAATAAAGCTTGCCTTGAGTGCTTCAAGTAGTGTGTGCCCGTCTGTTGTGTGACTCTGGTAACTAGA
GATCCCTCAGACCCTTTTAGTCAGTGTGGAAAATCTCTAGCAGTAGTAGTTCATGTCATCTTATTATTCA
GTATTTATAACTTGCAAAGAAATGAATATCAGAGAGTGAGAGGAACTTGTTTATTGCAGCTTATAATGGT
TACAAATAAAGCAATAGCATCACAAATTTCACAAATAAAGCATTTTTTTCACTGCATTCTAGTTGTGGTT
TGTCCAAACTCATCAATGTATCTTATCATGTCTGGCTCTAGCTATCCCGCCCCTAACTCCGCCCATCCCG
CCCCTAACTCCGCCCAGTTCCGCCCATTCTCCGCCCCATGGCTGACTAATTTTTTTTATTTATGCAGAGG
CCGAGGCCGCCTCGGCCTCTGAGCTATTCCAGAAGTAGTGAGGAGGCTTTTTTGGAGGCCTAGGGACGTA
CCCAATTCGCCCTATAGTGAGTCGTATTACGCGCGCTCACTGGCCGTCGTTTTACAACGTCGTGACTGGG
AAAACCCTGGCGTTACCCAACTTAATCGCCTTGCAGCACATCCCCCTTTCGCCAGCTGGCGTAATAGCGA
AGAGGCCCGCACCGATCGCCCTTCCCAACAGTTGCGCAGCCTGAATGGCGAATGGG
[124 nt withheld, positions 10487-10610]
C
[91 nt withheld, positions 10612-10702]
A
[49 nt withheld, positions 10704-10752]
CCTTTGACGTTGGAGTCCACGTTCTTT
[37 nt withheld, positions 10780-10816]
ACCCTATCTCGGTCTATTCTTTTGATTTATAAGGGATTTTGCCGATTTCGGCCTATTGGTTAAAAAATGA
GCTGATTTAACAAAAATTTAACGCGAATTTTAACAAAATATTAACGCTTACAATTTAGGTGGCACTTTTC
GGGGAAATGTGCGCGGAACCCCTATTTGTTTATTTTTCTAAATACATTCAAATATGTATCCGCTCATGAG
ACAATAACCCTGATAAATGCTTCAATAATATTGAAAAAGGAAGAGTATGAGTATTCAACATTTCCGTGTC
GCCCTTATTCCCTTTTTTGCGGCATTTTGCCTTCCTGTTTTTGCTCACCCAGAAACGCTGGTGAAAGTAA
AAGATGCTGAAGATCAGTTGGGTGCACGAGTGGGTTACATCGAACTGGATCTCAACAGCGGTAAGATCCT
TGAGAGTTTTCGCCCCGAAGAACGTTTTCCAATGATGAGCACTTTTAAAGTTCTGCTATGTGGCGCGGTA
TTATCCCGTATTGACGCCGGGCAAGAGCAACTCGGTCGCCGCATACACTATTCTCAGAATGACTTGGTTG
AGTACTCACCAGTCACAGAAAAGCATCTTACGGATGGCATGACAGTAAGAGAATTATGCAGTGCTGCCAT
AACCATGAGTGATAACACTGCGGCCAACTTACTTCTGACAACGATCGGAGGACCGAAGGAGCTAACCGCT
TTTTTGCACAACATGGGGGATCATGTAACTCGCCTTGATCGTTGGGAACCGGAGCTGAATGAAGCCATAC
CAAACGACGAGCGTGACACCACGATGCCTGTAGCAATGGCAACAACGTTGCGCAAACTATTAACTGGCGA
ACTACTTACTCTAGCTTCCCGGCAACAATTAATAGACTGGATGGAGGCGGATAAAGTTGCAGGACCACTT
CTGCGCTCGGCCCTTCCGGCTGGCTGGTTTATTGCTGATAAATCTGGAGCCGGTGAGCGTGGGTCTCGCG
GTATCATTGCAGCACTGGGGCCAGATGGTAAGCCCTCCCGTATCGTAGTTATCTACACGACGGGGAGTCA
GGCAACTATGGATGAACGAAATAGACAGATCGCTGAGATAGGTGCCTCACTGATTAAGCATTGGTAACTG
TCAGACCAAGTTTACTCATATATACTTTAGATTGATTTAAAACTTCATTTTTAATTTAAAAGGATCTAGG
TGAAGATCCTTTTTGATAATCTCATGACCAAAATCCCTTAACGTGAGTTTTCGTTCCACTGAGCGTCAGA
CCCCGTAGAAAAGATCAAAGGATCTTC
